>Addgene plasmid #203806 | p15a_AcCas12n | addgene full sequence | sequence record 405078 | Addgene NGS Result
GTGGTAAATACCCATATGGACAGTTTTCCCTTTGATATGTAACGGTGAACAGTTGTTCTACTTTTGTTTG
TTAGTCTTGATGCTTCACTGATAGATACAAGAGCGTCGGGTGATGCTGCCAACTTACTGATTTAGTGTAT
GATGGTGTTTTTGAGGTGCTCCAGTGGCTTCTGTTTCTATCAGCTGTCCCTCCTGTTCAGCTACTGACGG
GGTGGTGCGTAACGGCAAAGGCACCGCCGGACATCAGCGCTAGCGGAGTGTATACTGGCTTACTATGTTG
GCACTGATGAGGGTGTCAGTGAAGTGCTTCATGTGGCAGGAGAAAAAAGGCTGCACCGGTGCGTCAGCAG
AATATGTGATACAGGATATATTCCGCTTCCTCGCTCACTGACTCGCTACGCTCGGTCGTTCGACTGCGGC
GAGCGGAAATGGCTTACGAACGGGGCGGAGATTTCCTGGAAGATGCCAGGAAGATACTTAACAGGGAAGT
GAGAGGGCCGCGGCAAAGCCGTTTTTCCATAGGCTCCGCCCCCCTGACAAGCATCACGAAATCTGACGCT
CAAATCAGTGGTGGCGAAACCCGACAGGACTATAAAGATACCAGGCGTTTCCCCCTGGCGGCTCCCTCGT
GCGCTCTCCTGTTCCTGCCTTTCGGTTTACCGGTGTCATTCCGCTGTTATGGCCGCGTTTGTCTCATTCC
ACGCCTGACACTCAGTTCCGGGTAGGCAGTTCGCTCCAAGCTGGACTGTATGCACGAACCCCCCGTTCAG
TCCGACCGCTGCGCCTTATCCGGTAACTATCGTCTTGAGTCCAACCCGGAAAGACATGCAAAAGCACCAC
TGGCAGCAGCCACTGGTAATTGATTTAGAGGAGTTAGTCTTGAAGTCATGCGCCGGTTAAGGCTAAACTG
AAAGGACAAGTTTTGGTGACTGCGCTCCTCCAAGCCAGTTACCTCGGTTCAAAGAGTTGGTAGCTCAGAG
AACCTTCGAAAAACCGCCCTGCAAGGCGGTTTTTTCGTTTTCAGAGCAAGAGATTACGCGCAGACCAAAA
CGATCTCAAGAAGATCATCTTATTAATCAGATAAAATATTTCTAGATTTCAGTGCAATTTATCTCTTCAA
ATGTAGCACCTGAAGTCAGCCCCATACGATATAAGTTGTGACGTAAAATGAGACGTTGATCGGCACGTAA
GAGGTTCCAACTTTCACCATAATGAAATAAGATCACTACCGGGCGTATTTTTTGAGTTATCGAGATTTTC
AGGAGCTAAGGAAGCTAAAATGGAGAAAAAAATCACTGGATATACCACCGTTGATATATCCCAATGGCAT
CGTAAAGAACATTTTGAGGCATTTCAGTCAGTTGCTCAATGTACCTATAACCAGACCGTTCAGCTGGGTC
ATCCACCGGATCAATTCCCCTGCTCGCGCAGGCTGGGTGCCAAGCTCTCGGGTAACATCAAGGCCCGATC
CTTGGAGCCCTTGCCCTCCCGCACGATGATCGTGCCGTGATCGAAATCCAGATCCTTGACCCGCAGTTGC
AAACCCTCACTGATCCGGCTCACGGTAACTGATGCCGTATTTGCAGTACCAGCGTACGGCCCACAGAATG
ATGTCACGCTGAAAATGCCGGCCTTTGAATGGGTTCATGTGCAGCTCCATCAGCAAAAGGGGATGATAAG
TTTATCACCACCGACTATTTGCAACAGTGCCGTTGATCGTGCTATGATCGACTGATGTCATCAGCGGTGG
AGTGCAATGTCGTGCAATACGAATGGCGAAAAGCCGAGCTCATCGGTCAGCTTCTCAACCTTGGGGTTAC
CCCCGGCGGTGTGCTGCTGGTCCACAGCTCCTTCCGTAGCGTCCGGCCCCTCGAAGATGGGCCACTTGGA
CTGATCGAGGCCCTGCGTGCTGCGCTGGGTCCGGGAGGGACGCTCGTCATGCCCTCGTGGTCAGGTCTGG
ACGACGAGCCGTTCGATCCTGCCACGTCGCCCGTTACACCGGACCTTGGAGTTGTCTCTGACACATTCTG
GCGCCTGCCAAATGTAAAGCGCAGCGCCCATCCATTTGCCTTTGCGGCAGCGGGGCCACAGGCAGAGCAG
ATCATCTCTGATCCATTGCCCCTGCCACCTCACTCGCCTGCAAGCCCGGTCGCCCGTGTCCATGAACTCG
ATGGGCAGGTACTTCTCCTCGGCGTGGGACACGATGCCAACACGACGCTGCATCTTGCCGAGTTGATGGC
AAAGGTTCCCTATGGGGTGCCGAGACACTGCACCATTCTTCAGGATGGCAAGTTGGTACGCGTCGATTAT
CTCGAGAATGACCACTGCTGTGAGCGCTTTGCCTTGGCGGACAGGTGGCTCAAGGAGAAGAGCCTTCAGA
AGGAAGGTCCAGTCGGTCATGCCTTTGCTCGGTTGATCCGCTCCCGCGACATTGTGGCGACAGCCCTGGG
TCAACTGGGCCGAGATCCGTTGATCTTCCTGCATCCGCCAGAGGCGGGATGCGAAGAATGCGATGCCGCT
CGCCAGTCGATTGGCTGAGCTCATGAGCGGAGAACGAGATGACGTTGGAGGGGCAAGGTCGCGCTGATTG
CTGGGGCAACACGTGAAAGGCGAGATCACCAAGGTAGTCGGCAAATAATGTCTAACGGTACCCGGGGATC
CTCTAGAGTCGACCTGCATAATGTGCCTGTCAAATGGACGAAGCAGGGATTCTGCAAACCCTATGCTACT
CCGTCAAGCCGTCAATTGTCTGATTCGTTACCAATTATGACAACTTGACGGCTACATCATTCACTTTTTC
TTCACAACCGGCACGGAACTCGCTCGGGCTGGCCCCGGTGCATTTTTTAAATACCCGCGAGAAATAGAGT
TGATCGTCAAAACCAACATTGCGACCGACGGTGGCGATAGGCATCCGGGTGGTGCTCAAAAGCAGCTTCG
CCTGGCTGATACGTTGGTCCTCGCGCCAGCTTAAGACGCTAATCCCTAACTGCTGGCGGAAAAGATGTGA
CAGACGCGACGGCGACAAGCAAACATGCTGTGCGACGCTGGCGATATCAAAATTGCTGTCTGCCAGGTGA
TCGCTGATGTACTGACAAGCCTCGCGTACCCGATTATCCATCGGTGGATGGAGCGACTCGTTAATCGCTT
CCATGCGCCGCAGTAACAATTGCTCAAGCAGATTTATCGCCAGCAGCTCCGAATAGCGCCCTTCCCCTTG
CCCGGCGTTAATGATTTGCCCAAACAGGTCGCTGAAATGCGGCTGGTGCGCTTCATCCGGGCGAAAGAAC
CCCGTATTGGCAAATATTGACGGCCAGTTAAGCCATTCATGCCAGTAGGCGCGCGGACGAAAGTAAACCC
ACTGGTGATACCATTCGCGAGCCTCCGGATGACGACCGTAGTGATGAATCTCTCCTGGCGGGAACAGCAA
AATATCACCCGGTCGGCAAACAAATTCTCGTCCCTGATTTTTCACCACCCCCTGACCGCGAATGGTGAGA
TTGAGAATATAACCTTTCATTCCCAGCGGTCGGTCGATAAAAAAATCGAGATAACCGTTGGCCTCAATCG
GCGTTAAACCCGCCACCAGATGGGCATTAAACGAGTATCCCGGCAGCAGGGGATCATTTTGCGCTTCAGC
CATACTTTTCATACTCCCGCCATTCAGAGAAGAAACCAATTGTCCATATTGCATCAGACATTGCCGTCAC
TGCGTCTTTTACTGGCTCTTCTCGCTAACCAAACCGGTAACCCCGCTTATTAAAAGCATTCTGTAACAAA
GCGGGACCAAAGCCATGACAAAAACGCGTAACAAAAGTGTCTATAATCACGGCAGAAAAGTCCACATTGA
TTATTTGCACGGCGTCACACTTTGCTATGCCATAGCATTTTTATCCATAAGATTAGCGGATCCTACCTGA
CGCTTTTTATCGCAACTCTCTACTGTTTCTCCATACCCGTTTTTTTGGGCTAGCGAAAAGATGTTTCGTG
AAGCCGTCGACGCTTATAAAAAATGGATATTAATACTGAAACTGAGATCAAGCAAAAGCATTCACTAACC
CCCTTTCCTGTTTTCCTAATCAGCCCGGCATTTCGCGGGCGATATTTTCACAGCTATTTCAGGAGTTCAG
CCATGAACGCTTATTACATTCAGGATCGTCTTGAGGCTCAGAGCTGGGCGCGTCACTACCAGCAGCTCGC
CCGTGAAGAGAAAGAGGCAGAACTGGCAGACGACATGGAAAAAGGCCTGCCCCAGCACCTGTTTGAATCG
CTATGCATCGATCATTTGCAACGCCACGGGGCCAGCAAAAAATCCATTACCCGTGCGTTTGATGACGATG
TTGAGTTTCAGGAGCGCATGGCAGAACACATCCGGTACATGGTTGAAACCATTGCTCACCACCAGGTTGA
TATTGATTCAGAGGTATAAAACGAATGAGTACTGCACTCGCAACGCTGGCTGGGAAGCTGGCTGAACGTG
TCGGCATGGATTCTGTCGACCCACAGGAACTGATCACCACTCTTCGCCAGACGGCATTTAAAGGTGATGC
CAGCGATGCGCAGTTCATCGCATTACTGATCGTTGCCAACCAGTACGGCCTTAATCCGTGGACGAAAGAA
ATTTACGCCTTTCCTGATAAGCAGAATGGCATCGTTCCGGTGGTGGGCGTTGATGGCTGGTCCCGCATCA
TCAATGAAAACCAGCAGTTTGATGGCATGGACTTTGAGCAGGACAATGAATCCTGTACATGCCGGATTTA
CCGCAAGGACCGTAATCATCCGATCTGCGTTACCGAATGGATGGATGAATGCCGCCGCGAACCATTCAAA
ACTCGCGAAGGCAGAGAAATCACGGGGCCGTGGCAGTCGCATCCCAAACGGATGTTACGTCATAAAGCCA
TGATTCAGTGTGCCCGTCTGGCCTTCGGATTTGCTGGTATCTATGACAAGGATGAAGCCGAGCGCATTGT
CGAAAATACTGCATACACTGCAGAACGTCAGCCGGAACGCGACATCACTCCGGTTAACGATGAAACCATG
CAGGAGATTAACACTCTGCTGATCGCCCTGGATAAAACATGGGATGACGACTTATTGCCGCTCTGTTCCC
AGATATTTCGCCGCGACATTCGTGCATCGTCAGAACTGACACAGGCCGAAGCAGTAAAAGCTCTTGGATT
CCTGAAACAGAAAGCCGCAGAGCAGAAGGTGGCAGCATGACACCGGACATTATCCTGCAGCGTACCGGGA
TCGATGTGAGAGCTGTCGAACAGGGGGAAGATGCGTGGCACAAATTACGGCTCGGCGTCATCACCGCTTC
AGAAGTTCACAACGTGATAGCAAAACCCCGCTCCGGAAAGAAGTGGCCTGACATGAAAATGTCCTACTTC
CACACCCTGCTTGCTGAGGTTTGCACCGGTGTGGCTCCGGAAGTTAACGCTAAAGCACTGGCCTGGGGAA
AACAGTACGAGAACGACGCCAGAACCCTGTTTGAATTCACTTCCGGCGTGAATGTTACTGAATCCCCGAT
CATCTATCGCGACGAAAGTATGCGTACCGCCTGCTCTCCCGATGGTTTATGCAGTGACGGCAACGGCCTT
GAACTGAAATGCCCGTTTACCTCCCGGGATTTCATGAAGTTCCGGCTCGGTGGTTTCGAGGCCATAAAGT
CAGCTTACATGGCCCAGGTGCAGTACAGCATGTGGGTGACGCGAAAAAATGCCTGGTACTTTGCCAACTA
TGACCCGCGTATGAAGCGTGAAGGCCTGCATTATGTCGTGATTGAGCGGGATGAAAAGTACATGGCGAGT
TTTGACGAGATCGTGCCGGAGTTCATCGAAAAAATGGACGAGGCACTGGCTGAAATTGGTTTTGTATTTG
GGGAGCAATGGCGATGACGCATCCTCACGATAATAAGCTTCCTGCTGAACATCAAAGGCAAGAAAACATC
TGTTGTCAAAGACAGCATCCTTGAACAAGGACAATTAACAGTTAACAAATAAAAACGCAAAAGAAAATGC
CGATATTGACTACCGGAAGCAGTGTGACCGTGTGCTTCTCAAATGCCTGATTCAGGCTGTCTATGTGTGA
CTGTTGAGCTGTAACAAGTTGTCTCAGGTGTTCAATTTCATGTTCTAGTTGCTTTGTTTTACTGGTTTCA
CCTGTTCTATTAGGTGTTACATGCTGTTCATCTGTTACATTGTCGATCTGTTCATGGTGAACAGCTTTAA
ATGCACCAAAAACTCGTAAAAGCTCTGATGTATCTATCTTTTTTACACCGTTTTCATCTGTGCATATAGC
TATACTGATTTCGTCAGACTCACAGTCAAACATGCCGGTCAGTTGGCCTGGTGATGGCGGGATCGTTGTA
TATTTCTTGACACCTTTTCGGCACCGCCCTAAAATTCTGCGTCCTCATAATATATGAGGCGATTTATTAC
GTGTTTACGAAGCAAAAGCTAAAACCAGGAGCTATTTAATGGTGCAGACGGAGATCCTGAAGGCGTTTCG
GTTTGCGTTGGATCCGACGTCTGTGCAGGTTGCTGCCCTTTCCCGGCATGCTGGTGCGGCCAGGTGGGCG
TTCAACCATGCTCTCGCGGCCAAGGTCGGCGCGCATGAGCGGTGGCGGGCGGAGGTAGCCAAGCTTGTCG
GGGACGGTGTTCCTGAGGAGCAGGCTCGTAGGCAGGTGCGCGTCCCGGTTCCGATGAAGCCGGCGATCCA
GAAGGCGTTGAACGCGGTCAAGGGTGACTCTCGCAAGGGCTTGGATGGTGCGTGCCCGTGGTGGCATGAG
GTCAACACTTACGCGTTCCAGTCCGCTTTCATCGACGCGGACCAGGCGTGGAAGAACTGGTTGGACTCGT
TGTCGGGGAAGCGGGTCGGCCGCCGGGTGGGGTACCCGCGGTTCAAGAAGAAGGGGCGGGCCCGCGACTC
GTTTCGCTTGCACCACGACGTGAAGAAGCCAAGCATCCGGCTGGCCGGGTACCGGCGGTTGCGGCTGCCG
AGGATCGGGGAAGTCCGGCTTCATGACTCGGGGAAGCGTCTGGCACGGCTGATCGACCGAGGTGACGCGG
TGGTGCAGTCGGTGACGGTGTCGCGGGGTGGCCATCGCTGGTATGCGTCTGTGCTGTGCAAGGTCACCGT
GCAGGTACCGGATCGGCCGTCACGGCGCCAGCGGGAACGAGGCGCTGTTGGGGTGGACCTTGGCGTTAAG
GTCCTCGCGGCTTTGTCCAAGCCACTGGTGGTCGACGACCCGTCGAGTGCCCTGGTGCGGAATCCGCAGC
ATCTGCGGCAGGCCGAGCGGCGTCTACTGAAGGCTCAGCGGGCGTTGGCGCGTACACAAAAAGGTTCAGC
CCGACGCGAGAAGGCCAAGCGGCGAGTTGGTCGCGCGCATCACGAGGTTGCTGTGCGCCGGCATGCTGCG
CTCCATCAGATCACCAAGCGCCTGACCACCGGCTTCGCGGTCGTCGCGCTTGAGGATCTGAACGTGGCCG
GTATGACAAGGTCAGCGCGGGGAACAGTGGCAGCGCCGGGAAAGAACGTGCGGCAGAAGGCAGGCCTGAA
CCGCGTCATCCTGGACTCCGCTCCAGCCGAGTTGCGTCGCCAGGTGAACTACAAGGCCACCTGGTATGGA
TCTGAGCTGGCGGTCGCAGACCGCTGGTTCCCCTCGAGTAAGACCTGTTCGGGTTGCGGATGGCAAAACC
CACACCTGAAGCTGTCCGACAGGGTGTTTCGTTGCACAGACTGCGGGCTGGTGATGGACCGGGACATGAA
CGCGGCCCGGAACATCGAACGCCACGCAGTGCTGATCGATCGAAACGTCGCCTGCGATAGGCGGGAGACG
CTAAACGCCCGTGGAGCATCCATAAGACCAACCACCTCTCGGGGCGGTAGGCACGACGCATCGAAGCGGG
AAGGCTCCGGCGCTCGGCCTGAGTCACCTCAGCAGAGTGATCTGCTGACGCTCCCAACCTTGAATAACGA
AACGGCAACGCCTCCATAGCGGTGCAGGTCAATAAGGTGGCTGGTTGGCGTACTGTT
Features (pLannotate 1.2.2; 17 found; start..end, strand, type, name):
    109..252     +  mobile_element IS1 (fragment): prokaryotic transposable element IS1
    371..426     -  rep_origin     RSF ori (fragment): Plasmids containing the RSF 1030 origin of replication can be propagated in E. coli cells that contain additional plasmids with compatible origins.
    514..1059    -  rep_origin     p15A ori: Plasmids containing the medium-copy-number p15A origin of replication can be propagated in E. coli cells that contain a second plasmid with the ColE1 origin.
   1177..1279    +  promoter       cat promoter: promoter of the E. coli cat gene encoding chloramphenicol acetyltransferase
   1280..1397    +  CDS            CmR (fragment): chloramphenicol acetyltransferase; cat; confers resistance to chloramphenicol
   1420..1557    -  CDS            int (fragment): INT2_ECOLX - Protein inferred from homology: Swiss-Prot protein existence level 3. Putative integrase believed to be involved in the insertion of antibiotic resistance genes into plasmids and transposons. From Escherichia coli.
   1735..2535    +  CDS            ApmR: aminoglycoside 3-N-acetyltransferase type IV ; aac(3)IV; confers resistance to apramycin (Paget and Davies, 1996)
   2601..2638    +  CDS            SmR (fragment): aminoglycoside adenylyltransferase (Murphy, 1985); aadA; confers resistance to spectinomycin and streptomycin
   2646..2678    +  misc_feature   MCS (fragment): pUC18/19 multiple cloning site
   2765..3643    -  CDS            araC: L-arabinose regulatory protein; araC
   3670..3954    +  promoter       araBAD promoter: araBAD; promoter of the L-arabinose operon of E. coli; the araC regulatory gene is transcribed in the opposite direction (Guzman et al., 1995)
   4013..4429    +  CDS            Gam: inhibitor of the host RecBCD nuclease in the λ Red system; gam; protects the double-stranded DNA substrate for recombination
   4435..5220    +  CDS            Beta: single-stranded DNA binding recombinase in the λ Red system; bet; mediates pairing of a single-stranded DNA with a complementary target
   5217..5897    +  CDS            Exo: 5' to 3' double-stranded DNA exonuclease in the λ Red system; exo; creates 3' single-stranded DNA tails
   5898..5915    +  terminator     λ tL3 terminator (fragment): transcription terminator tL3 from phage λ
   5915..6002    +  CDS            SacB (fragment): secreted levansucrase that renders bacterial growth sensitive to sucrose; Bacillus subtilis sacB; negative selection marker
   6298..6351    +  CDS            tusB (fragment): TUSB_KLEP3 - Protein inferred from homology: Swiss-Prot protein existence level 3. Part of a sulfur-relay system required for 2-thiolation of 5- methylaminomethyl-2-thiouridine (mnm(5)s(2)U) at tRNA wobble positions. From Klebsiella pneumoniae (strain 342).
