[The description below was written by a language model from this plasmid's Addgene catalogue record and pLannotate feature annotations shown in this document.]
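Description:
p15a_AcCas12n is a low-copy bacterial CRISPR plasmid built on a p15A backbone, designed to supply both a miniature type V nuclease and a recombineering system from a single vector. It replicates through the p15A origin, which is compatible with ColE1-type plasmids and therefore allows a second plasmid to be maintained in the same cell. Selection is by apramycin, conferred by an intact aac(3)IV acetyltransferase gene. The feature table also picks up several short remnants, including pieces of IS1, an RSF origin, a cat promoter with a truncated chloramphenicol resistance gene, an integrase, aadA, sacB and a pUC-type cloning site. These are annotated only as fragments and appear to be leftovers of backbone construction rather than functional parts.

The payload has two modules. The first is an arabinose-inducible lambda Red cassette: araC is transcribed divergently from the araBAD promoter, which drives Gam (blocks host RecBCD), Beta (anneals single-stranded DNA to its complementary target) and Exo (resects double-stranded ends), followed by a fragment of the lambda tL3 terminator. The second, according to the catalogue entry, is a synthetic AcCas12n (also called Cas12U4) gene expressed from an rpsL promoter. The automated annotation does not identify this coding sequence or its promoter. A short tusB-like match, possibly carried in with the rpsL promoter region, precedes the large unannotated stretch at the end of the 8,037 nt record, which is presumably where the nuclease cassette lies. No guide RNA cassette is recorded.

Combining the nuclease with lambda Red fits bacterial genome editing, where recombination with a repair template is coupled to nuclease cleavage of unedited cells. The record does not name a target organism beyond propagation in E. coli.
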