Addgene plasmid #203806: p15a_AcCas12n
Purpose: p15a-based plasmid containing a rpsL driven AcCas12n cassette and the araBAD-driven lambda-red recombinase cassette. Apramycin resistance.
Depositing lab: Quanjiang Ji. Depositing organization: ShanghaiTech University. Publication: Cas12n nucleases, early evolutionary intermediates of type V CRISPR, comprise a distinct family of miniature genome editors. Chen W, Ma J, Wu Z, Wang Z, Zhang H, Fu W, Pan D, Shi J, Ji Q. Mol Cell. 2023 Jun 27:S1097-2765(23)00463-X. doi: 10.1016/j.molcel.2023.06.014. PubMed 37402371.
Backbone
  Vector backbone: p15a
  Vector type: CRISPR
Growth in bacteria
  Bacterial resistance: Apramycin, 75 μg/mL
  Growth temperature: 37°C
  Growth strain: DH5alpha
  Copy number: Low Copy
Gene/Insert
  Gene/Insert name: AcCas12n (alt name: Cas12U4)
  Species: Synthetic
  Promoter: rpsl
  Cloning method: Gibson Cloning
Terms and licenses: Academic/Nonprofit Terms; Industry Terms: Not Available to Industry
How to cite: p15a_AcCas12n was a gift from Quanjiang Ji (Addgene plasmid # 203806 ; http://n2t.net/addgene:203806 ; RRID:Addgene_203806)
